Addgene plasmid #71633: pJK656
Purpose: Produces Treponema denticola 5-aminoimidazole ribonucleotide carboxylase, Ser38>Val/Phe79>Trp mutant (TdPurE2-S38V,F79W)
Depositing lab: T. J. Kappock. Depositing organization: Purdue University.
Backbone
  Vector backbone: pET23a
  Backbone size w/o insert (bp): 3666
  Total vector size (bp): 4137
  Vector type: Bacterial Expression
Growth in bacteria
  Bacterial resistance: Ampicillin, 100 μg/mL
  Growth temperature: 37°C
  Growth strain: DH5alpha
  Copy number: High Copy
Gene/Insert
  Gene/Insert name: phosphoribosylaminoimidazole carboxylase (alt names: purE; TDE0687; aminoimidazole ribonucleotide carboxylase)
  Species: Treponema denticola
  Mutation: changes serine-38 to valine, phenylalanine-79 to tryptophan
  GenBank ID: NP_971299.1
  Promoter: T7
  Cloning method: Restriction Enzyme; 5′ cloning site NdeI (not destroyed); 3′ cloning site EcoRI (not destroyed)
  Sequencing primers: 5′ T7 promoter; 3′ T7 terminator
Terms and licenses: Academic/Nonprofit Terms; Industry Terms: Not Available to Industry
Depositor comments: This protein is based on the one referenced in NCBI WP_002681904.1, which is incorrectly annotated as a N5-carboxyaminoimidazole ribonucleotide mutase. Functional expression studies show that the active form does not possess this activity and it instead has the characteristic reactivity of a class II PurE or 5-aminoimidazole ribonucleotide (AIR) carboxylase
How to cite: pJK656 was a gift from T. J. Kappock (Addgene plasmid # 71633 ; http://n2t.net/addgene:71633 ; RRID:Addgene_71633)
