[The description below was written by a language model from this plasmid's Addgene catalogue record and pLannotate feature annotations shown in this document.]
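Description:
pJK656 is a bacterial expression plasmid built on the pET23a backbone (4,137 bp in total) for producing a double-mutant form of the Treponema denticola purE gene product, TdPurE2-S38V,F79W. It is propagated in E. coli through a ColE1/pMB1-type origin and selected with ampicillin via the bla β-lactamase gene and its own promoter. The catalogue lists it as high copy, although the annotation also detects the pBR322-derived bom region and a rop coding sequence, which normally acts to moderate copy number. An f1 phage origin is present as well, allowing single-stranded DNA production with helper phage.

The payload is a roughly 480 bp purE open reading frame cloned between NdeI and EcoRI sites, both retained. It lies downstream of the T7 promoter and the efficient T7 gene 10 ribosome binding site, and upstream of the T7 terminator. Expression therefore requires a host that supplies T7 RNA polymerase. The insert carries serine-38 to valine and phenylalanine-79 to tryptophan substitutions. A vector-derived His-tag fragment is annotated about 75 bp after the end of the purE coding sequence. The annotated gap suggests the protein may be made untagged, but the record does not say whether the tag is fused to it.

According to the depositor, the parent protein is misannotated in databases as an N5-carboxyaminoimidazole ribonucleotide mutase. Functional studies instead show it to be a class II PurE, an AIR carboxylase that reversibly converts 5-aminoimidazole ribonucleotide and CO2 to CAIR and does not accept N5-CAIR. The plasmid's stated purpose is production of this mutant enzyme. The record does not say what the two substitutions were designed to test.
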