Features (pLannotate 1.2.2; 13 found; start..end, strand, type, name):
     12..467     +  rep_origin     f1 ori (sequence partly withheld): f1 bacteriophage origin of replication; arrow indicates direction of (+) strand synthesis
    494..598     +  promoter       AmpR promoter: bla
    599..1459    +  CDS            AmpR: β-lactamase; bla; confers resistance to ampicillin, carbenicillin, and related antibiotics
   1630..2218    +  rep_origin     ori: high-copy-number ColE1/pMB1/pBR322/pUC origin of replication
   2404..2546    -  misc_feature   bom: basis of mobility region from pBR322
   2648..2839    -  CDS            rop: Rop protein, which maintains plasmids at low copy number; rop
   2856..3236    +  CDS            YPB1_ECOLX: Protein predicted: Swiss-Prot protein existence level 4. From Escherichia coli.
   3348..3366    +  promoter       T7 promoter: promoter for bacteriophage T7 RNA polymerase
   3398..3420    +  RBS            RBS: efficient ribosome binding site from bacteriophage T7 gene 10 (Olins and Rangwala, 1989)
   3428..3904    +  CDS            purE: PURE_TREDE - Experimental evidence at protein level: Swiss-Prot protein existence level 1. Catalyzes the reversible conversion of 5-aminoimidazole ribonucleotide (AIR) and CO(2) to 4-carboxy-5-aminoimidazole ribonucleotide (CAIR). Does not accept N5-carboxyaminoimidazole ribonucleotide (N5-CAIR) as a substrate. From Treponema denticola (strain ATCC 35405 / DSM 14222 / CIP 103919 / JCM 8153 / KCTC 15104).
   3981..3998    +  CDS            9xHis (fragment): 9xHis affinity tag
   4008..4057    +  CDS            SET1 (fragment): solubility-enhancement tag derived from T7 phage gene 10B
   4065..4112    +  terminator     T7 terminator: transcription terminator for bacteriophage T7 RNA polymerase
>Addgene plasmid #71633 | pJK656 | depositor full sequence | sequence record 131653 | pJK656 sequence 4137 bps
TGGCGAATGGG
[124 nt withheld, positions 12-135]
C
[91 nt withheld, positions 137-227]
A
[49 nt withheld, positions 229-277]
CCTTTGACGTTGGAGTCCACGTTCTTT
[37 nt withheld, positions 305-341]
ACCCTATCTCGGTCTATTCTTTTGATTTATAAGGGATTTTGCCGATTTCGGCCTATTGGTTAAAAAATGA
GCTGATTTAACAAAAATTTAACGCGAATTTTAACAAAATATTAACGTTTACAATTTCAGGTGGCACTTTT
CGGGGAAATGTGCGCGGAACCCCTATTTGTTTATTTTTCTAAATACATTCAAATATGTATCCGCTCATGA
GACAATAACCCTGATAAATGCTTCAATAATATTGAAAAAGGAAGAGTATGAGTATTCAACATTTCCGTGT
CGCCCTTATTCCCTTTTTTGCGGCATTTTGCCTTCCTGTTTTTGCTCACCCAGAAACGCTGGTGAAAGTA
AAAGATGCTGAAGATCAGTTGGGTGCACGAGTGGGTTACATCGAACTGGATCTCAACAGCGGTAAGATCC
TTGAGAGTTTTCGCCCCGAAGAACGTTTTCCAATGATGAGCACTTTTAAAGTTCTGCTATGTGGCGCGGT
ATTATCCCGTATTGACGCCGGGCAAGAGCAACTCGGTCGCCGCATACACTATTCTCAGAATGACTTGGTT
GAGTACTCACCAGTCACAGAAAAGCATCTTACGGATGGCATGACAGTAAGAGAATTATGCAGTGCTGCCA
TAACCATGAGTGATAACACTGCGGCCAACTTACTTCTGACAACGATCGGAGGACCGAAGGAGCTAACCGC
TTTTTTGCACAACATGGGGGATCATGTAACTCGCCTTGATCGTTGGGAACCGGAGCTGAATGAAGCCATA
CCAAACGACGAGCGTGACACCACGATGCCTGCAGCAATGGCAACAACGTTGCGCAAACTATTAACTGGCG
AACTACTTACTCTAGCTTCCCGGCAACAATTAATAGACTGGATGGAGGCGGATAAAGTTGCAGGACCACT
TCTGCGCTCGGCCCTTCCGGCTGGCTGGTTTATTGCTGATAAATCTGGAGCCGGTGAGCGTGGGTCTCGC
GGTATCATTGCAGCACTGGGGCCAGATGGTAAGCCCTCCCGTATCGTAGTTATCTACACGACGGGGAGTC
AGGCAACTATGGATGAACGAAATAGACAGATCGCTGAGATAGGTGCCTCACTGATTAAGCATTGGTAACT
GTCAGACCAAGTTTACTCATATATACTTTAGATTGATTTAAAACTTCATTTTTAATTTAAAAGGATCTAG
GTGAAGATCCTTTTTGATAATCTCATGACCAAAATCCCTTAACGTGAGTTTTCGTTCCACTGAGCGTCAG
ACCCCGTAGAAAAGATCAAAGGATCTTCTTGAGATCCTTTTTTTCTGCGCGTAATCTGCTGCTTGCAAAC
AAAAAAACCACCGCTACCAGCGGTGGTTTGTTTGCCGGATCAAGAGCTACCAACTCTTTTTCCGAAGGTA
ACTGGCTTCAGCAGAGCGCAGATACCAAATACTGTCCTTCTAGTGTAGCCGTAGTTAGGCCACCACTTCA
AGAACTCTGTAGCACCGCCTACATACCTCGCTCTGCTAATCCTGTTACCAGTGGCTGCTGCCAGTGGCGA
TAAGTCGTGTCTTACCGGGTTGGACTCAAGACGATAGTTACCGGATAAGGCGCAGCGGTCGGGCTGAACG
GGGGGTTCGTGCACACAGCCCAGCTTGGAGCGAACGACCTACACCGAACTGAGATACCTACAGCGTGAGC
TATGAGAAAGCGCCACGCTTCCCGAAGGGAGAAAGGCGGACAGGTATCCGGTAAGCGGCAGGGTCGGAAC
AGGAGAGCGCACGAGGGAGCTTCCAGGGGGAAACGCCTGGTATCTTTATAGTCCTGTCGGGTTTCGCCAC
CTCTGACTTGAGCGTCGATTTTTGTGATGCTCGTCAGGGGGGCGGAGCCTATGGAAAAACGCCAGCAACG
CGGCCTTTTTACGGTTCCTGGCCTTTTGCTGGCCTTTTGCTCACATGTTCTTTCCTGCGTTATCCCCTGA
TTCTGTGGATAACCGTATTACCGCCTTTGAGTGAGCTGATACCGCTCGCCGCAGCCGAACGACCGAGCGC
AGCGAGTCAGTGAGCGAGGAAGCGGAAGAGCGCCTGATGCGGTATTTTCTCCTTACGCATCTGTGCGGTA
TTTCACACCGCATATATGGTGCACTCTCAGTACAATCTGCTCTGATGCCGCATAGTTAAGCCAGTATACA
CTCCGCTATCGCTACGTGACTGGGTCATGGCTGCGCCCCGACACCCGCCAACACCCGCTGACGCGCCCTG
ACGGGCTTGTCTGCTCCCGGCATCCGCTTACAGACAAGCTGTGACCGTCTCCGGGAGCTGCATGTGTCAG
AGGTTTTCACCGTCATCACCGAAACGCGCGAGGCAGCTGCGGTAAAGCTCATCAGCGTGGTCGTGAAGCG
ATTCACAGATGTCTGCCTGTTCATCCGCGTCCAGCTCGTTGAGTTTCTCCAGAAGCGTTAATGTCTGGCT
TCTGATAAAGCGGGCCATGTTAAGGGCGGTTTTTTCCTGTTTGGTCACTGATGCCTCCGTGTAAGGGGGA
TTTCTGTTCATGGGGGTAATGATACCGATGAAACGAGAGAGGATGCTCACGATACGGGTTACTGATGATG
AACATGCCCGGTTACTGGAACGTTGTGAGGGTAAACAACTGGCGGTATGGATGCGGCGGGACCAGAGAAA
AATCACTCAGGGTCAATGCCAGCGCTTCGTTAATACAGATGTAGGTGTTCCACAGGGTAGCCAGCAGCAT
CCTGCGATGCAGATCCGGAACATAATGGTGCAGGGCGCTGACTTCCGCGTTTCCAGACTTTACGAAACAC
GGAAACCGAAGACCATTCATGTTGTTGCTCAGGTCGCAGACGTTTTGCAGCAGCAGTCGCTTCACGTTCG
CTCGCGTATCGGTGATTCATTCTGCTAACCAGTAAGGCAACCCCGCCAGCCTAGCCGGGTCCTCAACGAC
AGGAGCACGATCATGCGCACCCGTGGCCAGGACCCAACGCTGCCCGAGATCTCGATCCCGCGAAATTAAT
ACGACTCACTATAGGGAGACCACAACGGTTTCCCTCTAGAAATAATTTTGTTTAACTTTAAGAAGGAGAT
ATACATATGCGTCCGCTGGTGATTATCCTTATGGGCAGCAGTTCAGATATGGGTCACGCCGAGAAAATTG
CGTCTGAATTGAAAACTTTTGGTATTGAGTATGCCATTCGCATCGGCGTAGCGCATAAAACAGCGGAGCA
TGTAGTGTCTATGCTGAAAGAATATGAAGCTTTGGACCGTCCTAAACTGTACATCACGATCGCTGGGCGT
AGTAACGCTTTATCAGGCTTTGTTGATGGCTGGGTCAAAGGTGCAACCATTGCCTGCCCACCGCCAAGCG
ATAGCTTCGCCGGCGCCGACATTTATTCTTCGTTACGGATGCCGAGCGGGATTAGTCCGGCACTGGTTCT
TGAACCGAAAAATGCGGCACTCCTGGCGGCTCGTATTTTTTCACTGTACGATAAAGAAATCGCAGATTCG
GTCAAATCCTATATGGAATCCAATGCGCAGAAAATTATCGAAGACGATTCGAAACTGAAACGCTGAATTC
AGCGTTTCAGTTTCTTGTCGACGGAGCTCGAATTCGAGCTCCGTCGACAAGCTTGCGGCCGCACTCGAGC
ACCACCACCACCACCACTGAGATCCGGCTGCTAACAAAGCCCGAAAGGAAGCTGAGTTGGCTGCTGCCAC
CGCTGAGCAATAACTAGCATAACCCCTTGGGGCCTCTAAACGGGTCTTGAGGGGTTTTTTGCTGAAAGGA
GGAACTATATCCGGAT
