>Addgene plasmid #71633 | pJK656 | addgene partial sequence | sequence record 134239 | T7 5'-TAATACGACTCACTATAGGG-3'
AATAATTTTGTTTAACTTTAAGAAGGAGATATACATATGCGTCCGCTGGTGATTATCCTTATGGGCAGCA
GTTCAGATATGGGTCACGCCGAGAAAATTGCGTCTGAATTGAAAACTTTTGGTATTGAGTATGCCATTCG
CATCGGCGTAGCGCATAAAACAGCGGAGCATGTAGTGTCTATGCTGAAAGAATATGAAGCTTTGGACCGT
CCTAAACTGTACATCACGATCGCTGGGCGTAGTAACGCTTTATCAGGCTTTGTTGATGGCTGGGTCAAAG
GTGCAACCATTGCCTGCCCACCGCCAAGCGATAGCTTCGCCGGCGCCGACATTTATTCTTCGTTACGGAT
GCCGAGCGGGATTAGTCCGGCACTGGTTCTTGAACCGAAAAATGCGGCACTCCTGGCGGCTCGTATTTTT
TCACTGTACGATAAAGAAATCGCAGATTCGGTCAAATCCTATATGGAATCCAATGCGCAGAAAATTATCG
AAGACGATTCGAAACTGAAACGCTGAATTCAGCGTTTCAGTTTCTTGTCGACGGAGCTCGAATTCGAGCT
CCGTCGACAAGCTTGCGGCCGCACTCGAGCACCACCACCACCACCACTGAGATCCGGCTGCTAACAAAGC
CCGAAAGGAAGCTGAGTTGGCTGCTGCCACCGCTGAGCAATAACTAGCATAACCCCTTGGGGCCTCTAAA
CGGGTCTTGAGGGGTTTTTTGCTGAAAGGAGGAACTATATCCGGATTGGCGAATGGG
[124 nt withheld, positions 758-881]
C
[66 nt withheld, positions 883-948]
