>Addgene plasmid #71633 | pJK656 | addgene partial sequence | sequence record 134240 | T7term 5'-GCTAGTTATTGCTCAGCGG-3'
TTCGGGCTTTGTTAGCAGCCGGATCTCAGTGGTGGTGGTGGTGGTGCTCGAGTGCGGCCGCAAGCTTGTC
GACGGAGCTCGAATTCGAGCTCCGTCGACAAGAAACTGAAACGCTGAATTCAGCGTTTCAGTTTCGAATC
GTCTTCGATAATTTTCTGCGCATTGGATTCCATATAGGATTTGACCGAATCTGCGATTTCTTTATCGTAC
AGTGAAAAAATACGAGCCGCCAGGAGTGCCGCATTTTTCGGTTCAAGAACCAGTGCCGGACTAATCCCGC
TCGGCATCCGTAACGAAGAATAAATGTCGGCGCCGGCGAAGCTATCGCTTGGCGGTGGGCAGGCAATGGT
TGCACCTTTGACCCAGCCATCAACAAAGCCTGATAAAGCGTTACTACGCCCAGCGATCGTGATGTACAGT
TTAGGACGGTCCAAAGCTTCATATTCTTTCAGCATAGACACTACATGCTCCGCTGTTTTATGCGCTACGC
CGATGCGAATGGCATACTCAATACCAAAAGTTTTCAATTCAGACGCAATTTTCTCGGCGTGACCCATATC
TGAACTGCTGCCCATAAGGATAATCACCAGCGGACGCATATGTATATCTCCTTCTTAAAGTTAAACAAAA
TTATTTCTAGAGGGAAACCGTTGTGGTCTCCCTATAGTGAGTCGTATTAATTTCGCGGGATCGAGATCTC
GGGCAGCGTTGGGTCCTGGCCACGGGTGCGCATGATCGTGCTCCTGTCGTTGAGGACCCGGCTAGGCTGG
CGGGGTTGCCTTACTGGTTAGCAGAATGAATCACCGATACGCGAGCGAACGTGAAGCGACTGCTGCTGCA
AAACGTCTGCGACCTGAGCAACAACATGAATGGTCTTCGGTTTCCGTGTTTCGTAAAGTCTGGAAACGCG
GAAGTCAGCGCCCTGCACCATTATGTTCCGGATCTGCATCGCAGGATGCTGCTGGCTACCCTGTGGAACA
CCTACATCTGTATTAACGAAGCGCTGGCATTGACCCTGAGTGATTTTTCTCTGGTCCCGCCGCATCCATA
CCGCCAGTTGTTTACCCTCACAACGTTCCAGTAACCGGGCATGTTCATCATCAGTAA
